>Addgene plasmid #28036 | pTGV-Kan SMR5938 | depositor full sequence | sequence record 13266 | Author sequence
GCCCTGGCGCGCCTAGGCCATATGGGCCCGGGCGAGCATATTGATCCGCTGCAAACTGAAATTGGCAGCA
TGGTCTATGCGGTGAAACCAGGCGATGGTTCTGCGCGTGAACAGGCGGCGAGCTGCCAGCGTGTGATTGG
CGGTCTGGCGAATATTGCCGAGGAGTACGCGACTAAACGCTATCGTTCTAACGTCATCAACTGGGGGATG
TTACCGCTGCAAATGGCGGAAGTACCAACCTTTGAAGTGGGGGATTACATTTACATCCCTGGCATTAAAG
CGGCGCTGGATAATCCGGGTACGACGTTTAAAGGTTATGTGATCCATGAAGATGCGCCGGTAACGGAAAT
TACGCTCTATATGGAAAGTCTGACTGCTGAAGAGCGCGAGATTATCAAGGCGGGTAGTTTGATTAACTTC
AATAAAAACCGTCAGATGTAAAAAGCGCCATGTGAATGTAGGTCGCATTCGGCACTTATTGTCGGATGCG
ATGCTTGCGCATCTTATCCGACCTACGAATCGCATCGAATCTGTAGGCCAGATAAGGCATTTTCGCAGCA
TCCGGCACTTATTGTCGGATGCGATGCTTGCGCATCTTATCCGACCTACAAATCGCATCGAACCGTAGGC
CGGATAAGGCGTTTACGCCGCATCCGGCAAATAGTTAATTGCTCTTACTTCTTCGCCTCTGCAACCACTT
TACTACCCACGCCGCGGTTATTGTATTCCCACATGCGGTTGTAGTTAGTGTCATTCAGATTGCGCTGTAT
TTCGTCGTTATCATCTACGCTGCCGGTATTACCCGCAAACGGACGATTAGAGATCACCGCATCGGCCCAC
GGTTTAGCCGTGTTAAAACCTTCGTTGATGGCGCTATCACGGATCACCACCTGACCGTTGGTATTGGCAT
CAACATCCAGCGAGCGGCCCAGTTGCGCCACACCATCACCGAAAGCATTGAAACGGCTGTTTACGGCGAG
GAAACCGTAGTAAATGTTGGACAGCGTAGCCGGTGCAAACACATACGCTTCTTGCTGAGTACGTGAGTTC
ACCACGCGGAATTCGGTGTTATCGAACACCACTGCGCCGCGACCAGAAACGATATCCACATCCCCTTCAA
TGTAGCTGTTGGTCACCAGCGTACGCGGCTGACGATTCGTTTCCAGACGGTTCTGCACACCGCTGTTGGT
GACAAAGAAGGTGTTCTGACGACCGAGAATGTTAACGTTGTTAATCTGTACCTGGTCACCATCAGTACGC
AGTGCCACCGCCGGATGGTTACCTGCATCTACGCTATCGCCCAGCGTGTTTTCGATGGTCAGATTTTGCA
GTTGCAGGCCATTGTTTTGTGACCAGAAGACCGCAGAGCAGAGAACACCGATACTGTCGCTGCGTTTGCT
CTGGCAGCTATCGTACATATACCACGCTGGTTTACCTGGCATATATTTGCCGCGCGGGTTGACGTCGTGA
CGCCAGTCGGCAGGGCTCATGCCACCATCAAGGGAAAGCCCAATCTTCACATCAATCGGTTTTTCACCTG
TACCGTACAGAGTAATTCCACCCGGAGCGGCAGGGACATATACCGTTCCCTGATACTCACCAGGCATCAC
GGCAATATACTGGCGCTTGTTGGTACGCTTGATAATTGCCGCATCTACCGCCGCCTGAATCGTGGTATGC
GTTACACCTTGAGTGCCCGCCGGGCCGACAACAAAGTCAGGTTGCGCAGGCAGGGTAATCGGGGAAGGAT
TCCACGCTGCAGCACCTGGTGTCAGGGATGCAAAATAGTGTTGAGCATCGAAATTCTGCGCTTCTTTTGC
CGACAGAATCGGGCGAGAAGAGGTACCAGGCGCGGTTTGATCAGAAGGACGTTGATCGGGCGGGGTTGAG
CTACAGGCGGTCAGCGTCACGCCAAAAGCCAATGCCAGCGCCAGACGGGAAACTGAAAATGTGTTCACAG
GTTGCTCCGGGCTATGAAATAGAAAAATGAATCCGTTGAAGGCATGTTAATGCTCTGCCAGTGTTACAAC
CAATTAACCAATTCTGATTAGAAAAACTCATCGAGCATCAAATGAAACTGCAATTTATTCATATCAGGAT
TATCAATACCATATTTTTGAAAAAGCCGTTTCTGTAATGAAGGAGAAAACTCACCGAGGCAGTTCCATAG
GATGGCAAGATCCTGGTATCGGTCTGCGATTCCGACTCGTCCAACATCAATACAACCTATTAATTTCCCC
TCGTCAAAAATAAGGTTATCAAGTGAGAAATCACCATGAGTGACGACTGAATCCGGTGAGAATGGCAAAA
GCTTATGCATTTCTTTCCAGACTTGTTCAACAGGCCAGCCATTACGCTCGTCATCAAAATCACTCGCATC
AACCAAACCGTTATTCATTCGTGATTGCGCCTGAGCGAGACGAAATACGCGATCGCTGTTAAAAGGACAA
TTACAAACAGGAATCGAATGCAACCGGCGCAGGAACACTGCCAGCGCATCAACAATATTTTCACCTGAAT
CAGGATATTCTTCTAATACCTGGAATGCTGTTTTCCCGGGGATCGCAGTGGTGAGTAACCATGCATCATC
AGGAGTACGGATAAAATGCTTGATGGTCGGAAGAGGCATAAATTCCGTCAGCCAGTTTAGTCTGACCATC
TCATCTGTAACATCATTGGCAACGCTACCTTTGCCATGTTTCAGAAACAACTCTGGCGCATCGGGCTTCC
CATACAATCGATAGATTGTCGCACCTGATTGCCCGACATTATCGCGAGCCCATTTATACCCATATAAATC
AGCATCCATGTTGGAATTTAATCGCGGCCTCGAGCAAGACGTTTCCCGTTGAATATGGCTCATAACACCC
CTTGTATTACTGTGCATGCGTCTAGAGCTCGAGGTAGATCTGAAAGCTTGAATCGATGTACGTACTATAC
CGGTGCGAAACGGGAAGGTAAAAAGACAAAAAGTTGTTTTTAATACCTTTAAGTGATACCAGATGGCATT
GCGCCATCTGGCAGAGTGATTAACTAAACATCGCAGTAATCGAGGCGCTTGCCAGAGAGTGGAAATGAAC
GTTAAACCCGACCATCGCGCCGCTGGCACCTTCATCGACATCAATACGTTCTATATCCAGCGCGTGAACG
GTAAAAATGTAGCGATGAGTTTCGCCTTTCGGCGGTGCTGCGCCATCGTACCCGGTTTTACCAAAGTCGG
TACGCGTCTGCAAAACGCCGTCTGGCATTGCTACCAGACCAGAGCCAAACCCTTGCGGTAATACGCGGGT
ATCAGCGGGTAAGTTAACAACTACCCAGTGCCACCAGCCGGAGCCGGTTGGCGCATCCGGGTCGTAGCAG
GTGACAACAAAACTTTTCGTTCCCGCAGGAACATCATCCCACGCCAGATGCGGTGAAATATTATCGCCAT
CGTAACCCATGCCGTTAAAGACATGACGATGCGGCAATTTATCGCCATCGCGCAGATCGTTACTGATGAG
TTTCATGAACCCTCCTTTCTTGTTTGCAGAAAGTGTAGCCAGAAACCCTCACGCGGACTTCTCGTTATTG
GCAAAAAAATGTTTCATCCTGTACCGCGCGGTTAACCGCTGCGGTCAGACGCTGCAACTGTTGCGGGAGA
ATAATATAGGGCGGCATCAGGTAAATCAGTTTGCCAAAAGGCCGGATCCAGACACCCTGTTCGACAAAGA
ATTTTTGCAGCGCCGCCATATTCACCGGATGAGTGGTTTCGACCACGCCAATGGCCCCCAGTACGCGCAC
ATCGGCAACCATTTCGGCATCACGGGCGGGGGCAAGTTGCTCGCGCAGCTGTACTTCAATATCCGCCACC
TGTTGCTGCCAGTCGCCAGATTCGAGAATCGCCAGGCTGGCGTTTGCTGCCGCGCAGGCCAGCGGATTGC
CCATAAAAGTTGGCCCATGCATAAAGCAACCGGCTTCACCGTTACTGATGGTTTCTGCAACCTCGCGCGT
GGTGAGTGTGGCGGAAAGGGTCATTGTGCCGCCGGTTAAGGCTTTACCGAGGCACAAAATGTCCGGCGCG
ATTTCTGCATGTTCACAGGCAAACAGTTTCCCGGTACGACCAAATCCAGTGGCGATCTCGTCGGCAATCA
GCAAGATACCTTCGCGATCGCATATTTTGCGGATTCGTTTTAACCATTCCGGATGGTACATGCGCATCCC
GCCTGCGCCCTGGACAATCGGCTCAATGATCACCGCCGCGATTTCATGACGATGCGCCGCCATCAGGCGG
GCAAAGCCCACCATATCGCGCTCATCCCATTCGCCATCCATGCGGCTTTGCGGGGCGGGAGCAAACAGGT
TTTCTGGCAGGTAGCCTTTCCACAGACTGTGCATTGAGTTATCCGGATCGCACACCGACATCGCGCCAAA
GGTATCGCCATGATAACCATTGCGGAAGGTCAGAAAACGCTGGCGCGCTTCGCCTTTGGCTTGCCAGTAC
TGCAACGCCATTTTCATCGCCACTTCCACCGCTACGGAACCGGAGTCCGCGAGAAAAACGCACTCCAGCG
GTTGCGGCGTCATCGCCACCAGTTTGCGGCACAGCTCAATGGCTGGCGCATGGGTGATACCGCCAAACAT
CACATGCGACATGGCATCAATTTGCGACTTCATCGCCGCATTAAGCTGCGGGTGATTGTAGCCGTGGATC
GCCGCCCACCAGGACGACATACCGTCAACCAGGCGTCTGCCGTCAGACAAAATCAGCTCGCAACCTTCGG
CGCTCACCACCGGATAAACCGGCAGAGGGGAGGTCATGGATGTGTATGGGTGCCAGATATGGCGTTGGTC
AAAGGCAAGATCGTCCGTTGTCATAATCGACTTGTAAACCAAATTGAAAAGATTTAGGTTTACAAGTCTA
CACCGAATTAACAACAAAAAACACGTTTTGGAGAAGCCCCATGGCTCACCGCCCACGCTGGACATTGTCG
CAAGTCACAGAATTATTTGAAAAACCGTTGCTGGATCTGCTGTTTGAAGCGCAGCAGGTGCATCGCCAGC
ATTTCGATCCTCGTCAGGTGCAGGTCAGCACGTTGCTGCATATGGCGCGCCTAGGCCAATTGGGCCCGGG
CATATGGGTGTGAAATACCGCACAGATGCGTAAGGAGAAAATACCGCATCAGGCGCTCTTCCGCTTCCTC
GCTCACTGACTCGCTGCGCTCGGTCGTTCGGCTGCGGCGAGCGGTATCAGCTCACTCAAAGGCGGTAATA
CGGTTATCCACAGAATCAGGGGATAACGCAGGAAAGAACATGTGAGCAAAAGGCCAGCAAAAGGCCAGGA
ACCGTAAAAAGGCCGCGTTGCTGGCGTTTTTCCATAGGCTCCGCCCCCCTGACGAGCATCACAAAAATCG
ACGCTCAAGTCAGAGGTGGCGAAACCCGACAGGACTATAAAGATACCAGGCGTTTCCCCCTGGAAGCTCC
CTCGTGCGCTCTCCTGTTCCGACCCTGCCGCTTACCGGATACCTGTCCGCCTTTCTCCCTTCGGGAAGCG
TGGCGCTTTCTCATAGCTCACGCTGTAGGTATCTCAGTTCGGTGTAGGTCGTTCGCTCCAAGCTGGGCTG
TGTGCACGAACCCCCCGTTCAGCCCGACCGCTGCGCCTTATCCGGTAACTATCGTCTTGAGTCCAACCCG
GTAAGACACGACTTATCGCCACTGGCAGCAGCCACTGGTAACAGGATTAGCAGAGCGAGGTATGTAGGCG
GTGCTACAGAGTTCTTGAAGTGGTGGCCTAACTACGGCTACACTAGAAGGACAGTATTTGGTATCTGCGC
TCTGCTGAAGCCAGTTACCTTCGGAAAAAGAGTTGGTAGCTCTTGATCCGGCAAACAAACCACCGCTGGT
AGCGGTGGTTTTTTTGTTTGCAAGCAGCAGATTACGCGCAGAAAAAAAGGATCTCAAGAAGATCCTTTGA
TCTTTTCTACGGGGTCTGACGCTCAGTGGAACGAAAACTCACGTTAAGGGATTTTGGTCATGAGATTATC
AAAAAGGATCTTCACCTAGATCCTTTTAAATTAAAAATGAAGTTTTAAATCAATCTAAAGTATATATGAG
TAAACTTGGTCTGACAGTTACCAATGCTTAATCAGTGAGGCACCTATCTCAGCGATCTGTCTATTTCGTT
CATCCATAGTTGCCTGACTCCCCGTCGTGTAGATAACTACGATACGGGAGGGCTTACCATCTGGCCCCAG
TGCTGCAATGATACCGCGAGACCCACGCTCACCGGCTCCAGATTTATCAGCAATAAACCAGCCAGCCGGA
AGGGCCGAGCGCAGAAGTGGTCCTGCAACTTTATCCGCCTCCATCCAGTCTATTAATTGTTGCCGGGAAG
CTAGAGTAAGTAGTTCGCCAGTTAATAGTTTGCGCAACGTTGTTGCCATTGCTGCAGGCATCGTGGTGTC
ACGCTCGTCGTTTGGTATGGCTTCATTCAGCTCCGGTTCCCAACGATCAAGGCGAGTTACATGATCCCCC
ATGTTGTGCAAAAAAGCGGTTAGCTCCTTCGGTCCTCCGATCGTTGTCAGAAGTAAGTTGGCCGCAGTGT
TATCACTCATGGTTATGGCAGCACTGCATAATTCTCTTACTGTCATGCCATCCGTAAGATGCTTTTCTGT
GACTGGTGAGTACTCAACCAAGTCATTCTGAGAATAGTGTATGCGGCGACCGAGTTGCTCTTGCCCGGCG
TCAACACGGGATAATACCGCGCCACATAGCAGAACTTTAAAAGTGCTCATCATTGGAAAACGTTCTTCGG
GGCGAAAACTCTCAAGGATCTTACCGCTGTTGAGATCCAGTTCGATGTAACCCACTCGTGCACCCAACTG
ATCTTCAGCATCTTTTACTTTCACCAGCGTTTCTGGGTGAGCAAAAACAGGAAGGCAAAATGCCGCAAAA
AAGGGAATAAGGGCGACACGGAAATGTTGAATACTCATACTCTTCCTTTTTCAATATTATTGAAGCATTT
ATCAGGGTTATTGTCTCATGAGCGGATACATATTTGAATGTATTTAGAAAAATAAACAAATAGGGGTTCC
GCGCACATTTCCCCGAAAAGTGCCACCTGACGTCTAAGAAACCATTATTATCATGACATTAACCTATAAA
AATAGGCGTATCACGAG
Features (pLannotate 1.2.2; 11 found; start..end, strand, type, name):
    535..605     +  ncRNA          naRNA4 (fragment): Accession: RF02564 - Nucleoid-associated noncoding RNA 4 (CssrE)
    678..1955    -  CDS            ybhC: YBHC_ECOLI - Experimental evidence at protein level: Swiss-Prot protein existence level 1. Putative thioesterase. Does not bind pectin, and has no pectinesterase activity. From Escherichia coli (strain K12).
   2048..2863    -  CDS            KanR: aminoglycoside phosphotransferase; aph(3')-Ia; confers resistance to kanamycin in bacteria or G418 (Geneticin®) in eukaryotes
   3033..3506    -  CDS            ybhB: YBHB_ECOLI - Experimental evidence at protein level: Swiss-Prot protein existence level 1. From Escherichia coli (strain K12).
   3568..4854    -  CDS            bioA: BIOA_ECOLI - Experimental evidence at protein level: Swiss-Prot protein existence level 1. Catalyzes the transfer of the alpha-amino group from S- adenosyl-L-methionine (SAM) to 7-keto-8-aminopelargonic acid (KAPA) to form 7,8-diaminopelargonic acid (DAPA). It is the only animotransferase known to utilize SAM as an amino donor (PubMed:1092681). Complements a bioU deletion in Synechocystis PCC 6803 (PubMed:32042199). From Escherichia coli (strain K12).
   4941..5078    +  CDS            bioB (fragment): BIOB_ECOLI - Experimental evidence at protein level: Swiss-Prot protein existence level 1. Catalyzes the conversion of dethiobiotin (DTB) to biotin by the insertion of a sulfur atom into dethiobiotin via a radical-based mechanism. From Escherichia coli (strain K12).
   5117..5163    +  misc_feature   bom (fragment): basis of mobility region from pBR322
   5349..5937    -  rep_origin     ori: high-copy-number ColE1/pMB1/pBR322/pUC origin of replication
   6108..6968    -  CDS            AmpR: β-lactamase; bla; confers resistance to ampicillin, carbenicillin, and related antibiotics
   6969..7073    -  promoter       AmpR promoter: bla
   7155..438     +  CDS            ybhJ (fragment) (across the origin): YBHJ_ECOLI - Protein inferred from homology: Swiss-Prot protein existence level 3. From Escherichia coli (strain K12).
