[The description below was written by a language model from this plasmid's Addgene catalogue record and pLannotate feature annotations shown in this document.]
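Description:
pTGV-Kan SMR5938 is a 7,157 bp empty-backbone bacterial vector from the TGV ("transgenic vector") series, which was developed for single-copy gene expression from the Escherichia coli chromosome. It is propagated in E. coli through a ColE1/pMB1-type origin accompanied by a fragment of the pBR322 bom region. The catalogue lists kanamycin as the selection, and the feature table also shows an intact β-lactamase (AmpR) gene with its bla promoter on the plasmid backbone. The backbone name and copy number are not recorded.

The distinctive part of the construct is a stretch of E. coli K-12 chromosomal DNA: a ybhJ fragment, a naRNA4 fragment, ybhC, ybhB, bioA and the start of bioB. An aph(3')-Ia kanamycin-resistance gene is inserted between ybhC and ybhB. This arrangement places the KanR marker within two blocks of chromosomal homology. That fits a design in which a gene of interest is cloned by restriction enzymes next to the marker and the whole cassette is then moved into the corresponding chromosomal locus by homologous recombination. Kanamycin would select for integrants, while the AmpR gene and origin lie outside the homology and would be left behind in a double crossover. The record itself does not spell out this mechanism, the cloning sites, or any promoter supplied for the transgene, so these points are inferred from the layout and the title of the associated publication.

No insert is present. Repository sequencing found a single-nucleotide deletion relative to the depositor's sequence, in the region between KanR and ybhB, and it is not known to affect function.
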