Addgene plasmid #28036: pTGV-Kan SMR5938
Purpose: (Empty Backbone)
Depositing lab: Susan Rosenberg. Depositing organization: Baylor College of Medicine. Publication: The TGV transgenic vectors for single-copy gene expression from the Escherichia coli chromosome. Gumbiner-Russo LM, Lombardo MJ, Ponder RG, Rosenberg SM. Gene. 2001 Jul 25. 273(1):97-104. 10.1016/S0378-1119(01)00565-0 PubMed 11483365.
Backbone
  Vector backbone: n/a
  Backbone size (bp): 7157
  Vector type: Bacterial Expression
Growth in bacteria
  Bacterial resistance: Kanamycin, 50 μg/mL
  Growth temperature: 37°C
  Growth strain: DH5alpha
  Copy number: Unknown
Gene/Insert
  Gene/Insert name: None
  Cloning method: Restriction Enzyme
  Sequencing primers: 5′ n/a
Terms and licenses: Academic/Nonprofit Terms; Industry Terms: Not Available to Industry
Depositor comments: Note that Addgene's sequencing results found a 1 nucleotide deletion at bp# 2950 when compared with the sequence provided by the depositing laboratory. This deletion is not known to affect plasmid function.
How to cite: pTGV-Kan SMR5938 was a gift from Susan Rosenberg (Addgene plasmid # 28036 ; http://n2t.net/addgene:28036 ; RRID:Addgene_28036)
