>Addgene plasmid #28036 | pTGV-Kan SMR5938 | addgene partial sequence | sequence record 34355 | 28036 with SMR5452-R (5' GTCGAACAGGGTGTCTGGAT 3')
CTGATGCCGCCCTATATTATTCTCCCGCAACAGTTGCAGCGTCTGACCGCAGCGGTTAACCGCGCGGTAC
AGGATGAAACATTTTTTTGCCAATAACGAGAAGTCCGCGTGAGGGTTTCTGGCTACACTTTCTGCAAACA
AGAAAGGAGGGTTCATGAAACTCATCAGTAACGATCTGCGCGATGGCGATAAATTGCCGCATCGTCATGT
CTTTAACGGCATGGGTTACGATGGCGATAATATTTCACCGCATCTGGCGTGGGATGATGTTCCTGCGGGA
ACGAAAAGTTTTGTTGTCACCTGCTACGACCCGGATGCGCCAACCGGCTCCGGCTGGTGGCACTGGGTAG
TTGTTAACTTACCCGCTGATACCCGCGTATTACCGCAAGGGTTTGGCTCTGGTCTGGTAGCAATGCCAGA
CGGCGTTTTGCAGACGCGTACCGACTTTGGTAAAACCGGGTACGATGGCGCAGCACCGCCGAAAGGCGAA
ACTCATCGCTACATTTTTACCGTTCACGCGCTGGATATAGAACGTATTGATGTCGATGAAGGTGCCAGCG
GCGCGATGGTCGGGTTTAACGTTCATTTCCACTCTCTGGCAAGCGCCTCGATTACTGCGATGTTTAGTTA
ATCACTCTGCCAGATGGCGCAATGCCATCTGGTATCACTTAAAGGTATTAAAAACAACTTTTTGTCTTTT
TACCTTCCCGTTCGCACCGGTATAGTACGTACATCGATTCAAGCTTTCAGATCTACCTCGAGCTCTAGAC
GCATGCAGCCACGTTGTGTCTCAAAATCTCTGATGTTACATTGCACAAGATAAAAATATATCATCATGAA
CAATAAAACTGTCTGCTTACATAAACAGTAATACAAGGGGTGTTATGAGCCATATTCAACGGGAAACGTC
TTGCTCGAGGCCGCGATTATCACCAACATGG
